>Addgene plasmid #203266 | B*41:02:01 | addgene full sequence | sequence record 399872 | Addgene NGS Result
GACGGATCGGGAGATCTCCCGATCCCCTATGGTGCACTCTCAGTACAATCTGCTCTGATGCCGCATAGTT
AAGCCAGTATCTGCTCCCTGCTTGTGTGTTGGAGGTCGCTGAGTAGTGCGCGAGCAAAATTTAAGCTACA
ACAAGGCAAGGCTTGACCGACAATTGCATGAAGAATCTGCTTAGGGTTAGGCGTTTTGCGCTGCTTCGCG
ATGTACGGGCCAGATATACGCGTTGACATTGATTATTGACTAGTTATTAATAGTAATCAATTACGGGGTC
ATTAGTTCATAGCCCATATATGGAGTTCCGCGTTACATAACTTACGGTAAATGGCCCGCCTGGCTGACCG
CCCAACGACCCCCGCCCATTGACGTCAATAATGACGTATGTTCCCATAGTAACGCCAATAGGGACTTTCC
ATTGACGTCAATGGGTGGAGTATTTACGGTAAACTGCCCACTTGGCAGTACATCAAGTGTATCATATGCC
AAGTACGCCCCCTATTGACGTCAATGACGGTAAATGGCCCGCCTGGCATTATGCCCAGTACATGACCTTA
TGGGACTTTCCTACTTGGCAGTACATCTACGTATTAGTCATCGCTATTACCATGGTGATGCGGTTTTGGC
AGTACATCAATGGGCGTGGATAGCGGTTTGACTCACGGGGATTTCCAAGTCTCCACCCCATTGACGTCAA
TGGGAGTTTGTTTTGGCACCAAAATCAACGGGACTTTCCAAAATGTCGTAACAACTCCGCCCCATTGACG
CAAATGGGCGGTAGGCGTGTACGGTGGGAGGTCTATATAAGCAGAGCTCTCTGGCTAACTAGAGAACCCA
CTGCTTACTGGCTTATCGAAATTAATACGACTCACTATAGGGAGACCCAAGCTGGCTAGCGTTTAAACTT
AAGCTTGGTACCGAGCTCGGATCCATGCGGGTCACGGCACCCCGAACCGTCCTCCTGCTGCTCTCGGCGG
CCCTGGCCCTGACCGAGACCTGGGCCGGCTCCCACTCCATGAGGTATTTCCACACCGCCATGTCCCGGCC
CGGCCGCGGGGAGCCCCGCTTCATCACCGTGGGCTACGTGGACGACACGCTGTTCGTGAGGTTCGACAGC
GACGCCACGAGTCCGAGGAAGGAGCCGCGGGCGCCATGGATAGAGCAGGAGGGGCCGGAGTATTGGGACC
GGGAGACACAGATCTCCAAGACCAACACACAGACTTACCGAGAGAGCCTGCGGAACCTGCGCGGCTACTA
CAACCAGAGCGAGGCCGGGTCTCACACCCTCCAGAGCATGTACGGCTGCGACGTGGGGCCGGACGGGCGC
CTCCTCCGCGGGCATAACCAGTACGCCTACGACGGCAAGGATTACATCGCCCTGAACGAGGACCTGCGCT
CCTGGACCGCGGCGGACACCGCGGCTCAGATCACCCAGCGCAAGTGGGAGGCGGCCCGTGTGGCGGAGCA
GGACAGAGCCTACCTGGAGGGCACGTGCGTGGAGTGGCTCCGCAGATACCTGGAGAACGGGAAGGACACG
CTGGAGCGCGCGGACCCCCCAAAGACACACGTGACCCACCACCCCATCTCTGACCATGAGGCCACCCTGA
GGTGCTGGGCCCTGGGCTTCTACCCTGCGGAGATCACACTGACCTGGCAGCGGGATGGCGAGGACCAAAC
TCAGGACACTGAGCTTGTGGAGACCAGACCAGCAGGAGATAGAACCTTCCAGAAGTGGGCAGCTGTGGTG
GTGCCTTCTGGAGAAGAGCAGAGATACACATGCCATGTACAGCATGAGGGGCTGCCGAAGCCCCTCACCC
TGAGATGGGAGCCGTCTTCCCAGTCCACCGTCCCCATCGTGGGCATTGTTGCTGGCCTGGCTGTCCTAGC
AGTTGTGGTCATCGGAGCTGTGGTCGCTGCTGTGATGTGTAGGAGGAAGAGCTCAGGTGGAAAAGGAGGG
AGCTACTCTCAGGCTGCGTGCAGCGACAGTGCCCAGGGCTCTGATGTGTCTCTCACAGCTTGAGAATTCT
GCAGATATCCAGCACAGTGGCGGCCGCTCGAGTCTAGAGGGCCCGTTTAAACCCGCTGATCAGCCTCGAC
TGTGCCTTCTAGTTGCCAGCCATCTGTTGTTTGCCCCTCCCCCGTGCCTTCCTTGACCCTGGAAGGTGCC
ACTCCCACTGTCCTTTCCTAATAAAATGAGGAAATTGCATCGCATTGTCTGAGTAGGTGTCATTCTATTC
TGGGGGGTGGGGTGGGGCAGGACAGCAAGGGGGAGGATTGGGAAGACAATAGCAGGCATGCTGGGGATGC
GGTGGGCTCTATGGCTTCTGAGGCGGAAAGAACCAGCTGGGGCTCTAGGGGGTATCCCC
[124 nt withheld, positions 2370-2493]
C
[91 nt withheld, positions 2495-2585]
A
[49 nt withheld, positions 2587-2635]
CCTTTGACGTTGGAGTCCACGTTCTTT
[37 nt withheld, positions 2663-2699]
ACCCTATCTCGGTCTATTCTTTTGATTTATAAGGGATTTTGCCGATTTCGGCCTATTGGTTAAAAAATGA
GCTGATTTAACAAAAATTTAACGCGAATTAATTCTGTGGAATGTGTGTCAGTTAGGGTGTGGAAAGTCCC
CAGGCTCCCCAGCAGGCAGAAGTATGCAAAGCATGCATCTCAATTAGTCAGCAACCAGGTGTGGAAAGTC
CCCAGGCTCCCCAGCAGGCAGAAGTATGCAAAGCATGCATCTCAATTAGTCAGCAACCATAGTCCCGCCC
CTAACTCCGCCCATCCCGCCCCTAACTCCGCCCAGTTCCGCCCATTCTCCGCCCCATGGCTGACTAATTT
TTTTTATTTATGCAGAGGCCGAGGCCGCCTCTGCCTCTGAGCTATTCCAGAAGTAGTGAGGAGGCTTTTT
TGGAGGCCTAGGCTTTTGCAAAAAGCTCCCGGGAGCTTGTATATCCATTTTCGGATCTGATCAAGAGACA
GGATGAGGATCGTTTCGCATGATTGAACAAGATGGATTGCACGCAGGTTCTCCGGCCGCTTGGGTGGAGA
GGCTATTCGGCTATGACTGGGCACAACAGACAATCGGCTGCTCTGATGCCGCCGTGTTCCGGCTGTCAGC
GCAGGGGCGCCCGGTTCTTTTTGTCAAGACCGACCTGTCCGGTGCCCTGAATGAACTGCAGGACGAGGCA
GCGCGGCTATCGTGGCTGGCCACGACGGGCGTTCCTTGCGCAGCTGTGCTCGACGTTGTCACTGAAGCGG
GAAGGGACTGGCTGCTATTGGGCGAAGTGCCGGGGCAGGATCTCCTGTCATCTCACCTTGCTCCTGCCGA
GAAAGTATCCATCATGGCTGATGCAATGCGGCGGCTGCATACGCTTGATCCGGCTACCTGCCCATTCGAC
CACCAAGCGAAACATCGCATCGAGCGAGCACGTACTCGGATGGAAGCCGGTCTTGTCGATCAGGATGATC
TGGACGAAGAGCATCAGGGGCTCGCGCCAGCCGAACTGTTCGCCAGGCTCAAGGCGCGCATGCCCGACGG
CGAGGATCTCGTCGTGACCCATGGCGATGCCTGCTTGCCGAATATCATGGTGGAAAATGGCCGCTTTTCT
GGATTCATCGACTGTGGCCGGCTGGGTGTGGCGGACCGCTATCAGGACATAGCGTTGGCTACCCGTGATA
TTGCTGAAGAGCTTGGCGGCGAATGGGCTGACCGCTTCCTCGTGCTTTACGGTATCGCCGCTCCCGATTC
GCAGCGCATCGCCTTCTATCGCCTTCTTGACGAGTTCTTCTGAGCGGGACTCTGGGGTTCGAAATGACCG
ACCAAGCGACGCCCAACCTGCCATCACGAGATTTCGATTCCACCGCCGCCTTCTATGAAAGGTTGGGCTT
CGGAATCGTTTTCCGGGACGCCGGCTGGATGATCCTCCAGCGCGGGGATCTCATGCTGGAGTTCTTCGCC
CACCCCAACTTGTTTATTGCAGCTTATAATGGTTACAAATAAAGCAATAGCATCACAAATTTCACAAATA
AAGCATTTTTTTCACTGCATTCTAGTTGTGGTTTGTCCAAACTCATCAATGTATCTTATCATGTCTGTAT
ACCGTCGACCTCTAGCTAGAGCTTGGCGTAATCATGGTCATAGCTGTTTCCTGTGTGAAATTGTTATCCG
CTCACAATTCCACACAACATACGAGCCGGAAGCATAAAGTGTAAAGCCTGGGGTGCCTAATGAGTGAGCT
AACTCACATTAATTGCGTTGCGCTCACTGCCCGCTTTCCAGTCGGGAAACCTGTCGTGCCAGCTGCATTA
ATGAATCGGCCAACGCGCGGGGAGAGGCGGTTTGCGTATTGGGCGCTCTTCCGCTTCCTCGCTCACTGAC
TCGCTGCGCTCGGTCGTTCGGCTGCGGCGAGCGGTATCAGCTCACTCAAAGGCGGTAATACGGTTATCCA
CAGAATCAGGGGATAACGCAGGAAAGAACATGTGAGCAAAAGGCCAGCAAAAGGCCAGGAACCGTAAAAA
GGCCGCGTTGCTGGCGTTTTTCCATAGGCTCCGCCCCCCTGACGAGCATCACAAAAATCGACGCTCAAGT
CAGAGGTGGCGAAACCCGACAGGACTATAAAGATACCAGGCGTTTCCCCCTGGAAGCTCCCTCGTGCGCT
CTCCTGTTCCGACCCTGCCGCTTACCGGATACCTGTCCGCCTTTCTCCCTTCGGGAAGCGTGGCGCTTTC
TCATAGCTCACGCTGTAGGTATCTCAGTTCGGTGTAGGTCGTTCGCTCCAAGCTGGGCTGTGTGCACGAA
CCCCCCGTTCAGCCCGACCGCTGCGCCTTATCCGGTAACTATCGTCTTGAGTCCAACCCGGTAAGACACG
ACTTATCGCCACTGGCAGCAGCCACTGGTAACAGGATTAGCAGAGCGAGGTATGTAGGCGGTGCTACAGA
GTTCTTGAAGTGGTGGCCTAACTACGGCTACACTAGAAGAACAGTATTTGGTATCTGCGCTCTGCTGAAG
CCAGTTACCTTCGGAAAAAGAGTTGGTAGCTCTTGATCCGGCAAACAAACCACCGCTGGTAGCGGTGGTT
TTTTTGTTTGCAAGCAGCAGATTACGCGCAGAAAAAAAGGATCTCAAGAAGATCCTTTGATCTTTTCTAC
GGGGTCTGACGCTCAGTGGAACGAAAACTCACGTTAAGGGATTTTGGTCATGAGATTATCAAAAAGGATC
TTCACCTAGATCCTTTTAAATTAAAAATGAAGTTTTAAATCAATCTAAAGTATATATGAGTAAACTTGGT
CTGACAGTTACCAATGCTTAATCAGTGAGGCACCTATCTCAGCGATCTGTCTATTTCGTTCATCCATAGT
TGCCTGACTCCCCGTCGTGTAGATAACTACGATACGGGAGGGCTTACCATCTGGCCCCAGTGCTGCAATG
ATACCGCGAGACCCACGCTCACCGGCTCCAGATTTATCAGCAATAAACCAGCCAGCCGGAAGGGCCGAGC
GCAGAAGTGGTCCTGCAACTTTATCCGCCTCCATCCAGTCTATTAATTGTTGCCGGGAAGCTAGAGTAAG
TAGTTCGCCAGTTAATAGTTTGCGCAACGTTGTTGCCATTGCTACAGGCATCGTGGTGTCACGCTCGTCG
TTTGGTATGGCTTCATTCAGCTCCGGTTCCCAACGATCAAGGCGAGTTACATGATCCCCCATGTTGTGCA
AAAAAGCGGTTAGCTCCTTCGGTCCTCCGATCGTTGTCAGAAGTAAGTTGGCCGCAGTGTTATCACTCAT
GGTTATGGCAGCACTGCATAATTCTCTTACTGTCATGCCATCCGTAAGATGCTTTTCTGTGACTGGTGAG
TACTCAACCAAGTCATTCTGAGAATAGTGTATGCGGCGACCGAGTTGCTCTTGCCCGGCGTCAATACGGG
ATAATACCGCGCCACATAGCAGAACTTTAAAAGTGCTCATCATTGGAAAACGTTCTTCGGGGCGAAAACT
CTCAAGGATCTTACCGCTGTTGAGATCCAGTTCGATGTAACCCACTCGTGCACCCAACTGATCTTCAGCA
TCTTTTACTTTCACCAGCGTTTCTGGGTGAGCAAAAACAGGAAGGCAAAATGCCGCAAAAAAGGGAATAA
GGGCGACACGGAAATGTTGAATACTCATACTCTTCCTTTTTCAATATTATTGAAGCATTTATCAGGGTTA
TTGTCTCATGAGCGGATACATATTTGAATGTATTTAGAAAAATAAACAAATAGGGGTTCCGCGCACATTT
CCCCGAAAAGTGCCACCTGACGTC
Features (pLannotate 1.2.2; 20 found; start..end, strand, type, name):
     28..80      -  misc_feature   bom (fragment): basis of mobility region from pBR322
    235..614     +  enhancer       CMV enhancer: human cytomegalovirus immediate early enhancer
    615..818     +  promoter       CMV promoter: human cytomegalovirus (CMV) immediate early promoter
    814..847     +  LTR            5' LTR (truncated) (fragment): truncated 5' long terminal repeat (LTR) from HIV-1
    863..881     +  promoter       T7 promoter: promoter for bacteriophage T7 RNA polymerase
    935..2020    +  CDS            HLA-B: HLAB_HUMAN - Also known as HLAB. Experimental evidence at protein level: Swiss-Prot protein existence level 1. Allele B*67:01: Displays peptides sharing a common signature motif, namely a Pro residue at position 2 and Leu anchor residue at the C-terminus. From Homo sapiens (Human).
   2100..2324    +  polyA_signal   bGH poly(A) signal: bovine growth hormone polyadenylation signal
   2328..2349    +  promoter       SV40 promoter (fragment): SV40 enhancer and early promoter
   2370..2798    +  rep_origin     f1 ori (sequence partly withheld): f1 bacteriophage origin of replication; arrow indicates direction of (+) strand synthesis
   2812..3141    +  promoter       SV40 promoter: SV40 enhancer and early promoter
   3208..3999    +  CDS            neo: KKA2_KLEPN - Also known as kan, nptII. Experimental evidence at protein level: Swiss-Prot protein existence level 1. Resistance to kanamycin, neomycin, paromomycin, ribostamycin, butirosin and gentamicin B. From Klebsiella pneumoniae.
   4023..4181    +  CDS            ble (fragment): BLE_KLEPN - Experimental evidence at protein level: Swiss-Prot protein existence level 1. Binding protein with a strong affinity to the bleomycin family of antibiotics. Binds to CL990; an antimitotic-antibiotic compound. From Klebsiella pneumoniae.
   4176..4297    +  polyA_signal   SV40 poly(A) signal: SV40 polyadenylation signal
   4370..4386    -  protein_bind   lac operator: The lac repressor binds to the lac operator to inhibit transcription in E. coli. This inhibition can be relieved by adding lactose or isopropyl-β-D-thiogalactopyranoside (IPTG). lac repressor encoded by lacI
   4394..4424    -  promoter       lac promoter: promoter for the E. coli lac operon
   4439..4460    -  protein_bind   CAP binding site: CAP binding activates transcription in the presence of cAMP. E. coli catabolite activator protein
   4473..4565    -  CDS            lacI (fragment): lac repressor; lacI; The lac repressor binds to the lac operator to inhibit transcription in E. coli. This inhibition can be relieved by adding lactose or isopropyl-β-D-thiogalactopyranoside (IPTG).
   4748..5336    -  rep_origin     ori: high-copy-number ColE1/pMB1/pBR322/pUC origin of replication
   5507..6367    -  CDS            AmpR: β-lactamase; bla; confers resistance to ampicillin, carbenicillin, and related antibiotics
   6368..6472    -  promoter       AmpR promoter: bla
