[The description below was written by a language model from this plasmid's Addgene catalogue record and pLannotate feature annotations shown in this document.]
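Description:
B*41:02:01 is a mammalian expression plasmid built on the pcDNA-3 backbone that carries the coding sequence of the human HLA class I allele HLA-B*41:02:01, cloned between BamHI and EcoRI sites. It is propagated in E. coli as a high-copy plasmid through a ColE1/pUC-type origin and selected with ampicillin via the β-lactamase gene and its native promoter. An f1 phage origin is also present, a standard backbone element that permits single-stranded DNA production.

The HLA-B open reading frame (about 1.1 kb in the 6.5 kb sequence) sits downstream of the human cytomegalovirus immediate-early enhancer and promoter, which drive strong constitutive transcription in mammalian cells, and is followed by the bovine growth hormone polyadenylation signal. A T7 promoter lies between the CMV promoter and the insert and can serve for in vitro transcription or as a sequencing priming site. No epitope tag or reporter is annotated on the insert. A second cassette, consisting of the SV40 early promoter, the neomycin phosphotransferase gene and the SV40 poly(A) signal, allows G418 selection of stably transfected mammalian cells. The short annotated fragments (HIV-1 LTR, ble, lacI, bom, and the lac promoter/operator region) appear to be backbone remnants or incidental similarity matches from automated annotation rather than functional parts of the design.

The stated purpose is overexpression of a single HLA allele. The associated publication concerns a large HLA class I peptidome dataset used to improve epitope prediction, which suggests use in expressing the allele for profiling of its bound peptides, although the record does not specify the recipient cell line.
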