Addgene plasmid #203266: B*41:02:01
Purpose: Overexpress HLA allele
Depositing lab: Derin Keskin & Catherine Wu. Depositing organization: Dana-Farber Cancer Institute. Publication: A large peptidome dataset improves HLA class I epitope prediction across most of the human population. Sarkizova S, Klaeger S, Le PM, Li LW, Oliveira G, Keshishian H, Hartigan CR, Zhang W, Braun DA, Ligon KL, Bachireddy P, Zervantonakis IK, Rosenbluth JM, Ouspenskaia T, Law T, Justesen S, Stevens J, Lane WJ, Eisenhaure T, Lan Zhang G, Clauser KR, Hacohen N, Carr SA, Wu CJ, Keskin DB. Nat Biotechnol. 2020 Feb;38(2):199-209. doi: 10.1038/s41587-019-0322-9. Epub 2019 Dec 16. PubMed 31844290.
Backbone
  Vector backbone: pcDNA-3
  Vector type: Mammalian Expression
Growth in bacteria
  Bacterial resistance: Ampicillin, 100 μg/mL
  Growth temperature: 37°C
  Growth strain: NEB Stable
  Copy number: High Copy
Gene/Insert
  Gene/Insert name: B*41:02:01
  Species: H. sapiens (human)
  Entrez Gene: HLA-B (a.k.a. AS, B-4901, HLAB)
  Cloning method: Restriction Enzyme; 5′ cloning site BamHI (unknown if destroyed); 3′ cloning site EcoRI (unknown if destroyed)
  Sequencing primers: 5′ unknown
Terms and licenses: Academic/Nonprofit Terms; Industry Terms: Not Available to Industry
Depositor comments: Shortname from TIGL: K61
How to cite: B*41:02:01 was a gift from Derin Keskin & Catherine Wu (Addgene plasmid # 203266 ; http://n2t.net/addgene:203266 ; RRID:Addgene_203266)
