>Addgene plasmid #203266 | B*41:02:01 | depositor partial sequence | sequence record 394196 | HLA:HLA00313 B*41:02:01 1089 bp (K61)
ATGCGGGTCACGGCACCCCGAACCGTCCTCCTGCTGCTCTCGGCGGCCCTGGCCCTGACCGAGACCTGGG
CCGGCTCCCACTCCATGAGGTATTTCCACACCGCCATGTCCCGGCCCGGCCGCGGGGAGCCCCGCTTCAT
CACCGTGGGCTACGTGGACGACACGCTGTTCGTGAGGTTCGACAGCGACGCCACGAGTCCGAGGAAGGAG
CCGCGGGCGCCATGGATAGAGCAGGAGGGGCCGGAGTATTGGGACCGGGAGACACAGATCTCCAAGACCA
ACACACAGACTTACCGAGAGAGCCTGCGGAACCTGCGCGGCTACTACAACCAGAGCGAGGCCGGGTCTCA
CACCCTCCAGAGCATGTACGGCTGCGACGTGGGGCCGGACGGGCGCCTCCTCCGCGGGCATAACCAGTAC
GCCTACGACGGCAAGGATTACATCGCCCTGAACGAGGACCTGCGCTCCTGGACCGCGGCGGACACCGCGG
CTCAGATCACCCAGCGCAAGTGGGAGGCGGCCCGTGTGGCGGAGCAGGACAGAGCCTACCTGGAGGGCAC
GTGCGTGGAGTGGCTCCGCAGATACCTGGAGAACGGGAAGGACACGCTGGAGCGCGCGGACCCCCCAAAG
ACACACGTGACCCACCACCCCATCTCTGACCATGAGGCCACCCTGAGGTGCTGGGCCCTGGGCTTCTACC
CTGCGGAGATCACACTGACCTGGCAGCGGGATGGCGAGGACCAAACTCAGGACACTGAGCTTGTGGAGAC
CAGACCAGCAGGAGATAGAACCTTCCAGAAGTGGGCAGCTGTGGTGGTGCCTTCTGGAGAAGAGCAGAGA
TACACATGCCATGTACAGCATGAGGGGCTGCCGAAGCCCCTCACCCTGAGATGGGAGCCGTCTTCCCAGT
CCACCGTCCCCATCGTGGGCATTGTTGCTGGCCTGGCTGTCCTAGCAGTTGTGGTCATCGGAGCTGTGGT
CGCTGCTGTGATGTGTAGGAGGAAGAGCTCAGGTGGAAAAGGAGGGAGCTACTCTCAGGCTGCGTGCAGC
GACAGTGCCCAGGGCTCTGATGTGTCTCTCACAGCTTGA
